Addgene plasmid #19837: N-Myc-53BP1 D1521A pLPC-Puro
Depositing lab: Titia de Lange. Depositing organization: Rockefeller University. Publication: 53BP1 promotes non-homologous end joining of telomeres by increasing chromatin mobility. Dimitrova N, Chen YC, Spector DL, de Lange T. Nature. 2008 Nov 27;456(7221):524-8. doi: 10.1038/nature07433. Epub 2008 Oct 19. PubMed 18931659.
Backbone
  Vector backbone: pLPC
  Backbone manufacturer: Scott Lowe
  Backbone size w/o insert (bp): 5600
  Vector type: Retroviral
  Selectable markers: Puromycin
Growth in bacteria
  Bacterial resistance: Ampicillin, 100 μg/mL
  Growth temperature: 30°C
  Growth strain: Stbl3
  Growth instructions: 30C Stbl3
  Copy number: High Copy
Gene/Insert
  Gene/Insert name: p53 Binding Protein 1
  Species: H. sapiens (human)
  Insert size (bp): 5900
  Mutation: changed Asp1521 to Ala
  Entrez Gene: TP53BP1 (a.k.a. 53BP1, TDRD30, p202, p53BP1)
  Tag / fusion protein: Myc (N terminal on backbone)
  Cloning method: Restriction Enzyme; 5′ cloning site BamHI (not destroyed); 3′ cloning site XhoI (not destroyed)
  Sequencing primers: 5′ TAGGCGTGTACGGTGGGA; 3′ CTTGCCAAACCTACAGGT
Terms and licenses: Academic/Nonprofit Terms; Industry Terms: Not Available to Industry
How to cite: N-Myc-53BP1 D1521A pLPC-Puro was a gift from Titia de Lange (Addgene plasmid # 19837 ; http://n2t.net/addgene:19837 ; RRID:Addgene_19837)
