[The description below was written by a language model from this plasmid's Addgene catalogue record.]
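Description:
N-Myc-53BP1 D1521A pLPC-Puro is a retroviral expression plasmid built on the pLPC backbone (about 5.6 kb without insert) and designed to deliver a mutant form of human p53 Binding Protein 1 (TP53BP1, also known as 53BP1) into mammalian cells. In bacteria it is maintained as a high-copy plasmid under ampicillin selection. After packaging into retroviral particles and transduction, stably infected mammalian cells can be selected with puromycin. No feature table accompanies the record, so the promoter driving the insert, the LTRs, the packaging signal and the arrangement of the puromycin cassette are not explicitly stated.

The payload is an approximately 5.9 kb human 53BP1 coding sequence cloned between BamHI and XhoI sites, both of which are retained. It is fused at its N-terminus to a Myc epitope tag supplied by the backbone, which allows the exogenous protein to be detected or immunoprecipitated with anti-Myc antibodies and distinguished from any endogenous protein. The insert carries a single substitution changing aspartate 1521 to alanine. The record does not describe the functional consequence of this change, but a point mutant of this kind is typically compared with the wild-type protein to test whether a particular residue is needed for activity.

The associated publication concerns the role of 53BP1 in promoting non-homologous end joining of telomeres by increasing chromatin mobility. The construct therefore fits stable expression or complementation experiments that examine which 53BP1 functions are needed in the DNA damage response at dysfunctional telomeres.
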