>Addgene plasmid #19837 | N-Myc-53BP1 D1521A pLPC-Puro | addgene partial sequence | sequence record 25599 | 19837 with pLPC-5
ACTGCTTACTGGCTTATCGAAATTAATACGACTCACTATAGGGAGACCCAAGCTTGGTACCGAGCTCGGA
TCAGCCACCATGGAACAAAAGTTGATTTCTGAAGAAGATTTGTTAAGAAAGAGAGGATCCGACCCTACTG
GAAGTCAGTTGGATTCAGATTTCTCTCAGCAAGATACTCCTTGCCTGATAATTGAAGATTCTCAGCCTGA
AAGCCAGGTTCTAGAGGATGATTCTGGTTCTCACTTCAGTATGCTATCTCGACACCTTCCTAATCTCCAG
ACGCACAAAGAAAATCCTGTGTTGGATGTTGTGTCCAATCCTGAACAAACAGCTGGAGAAGAACGAGGAG
ACGGTAATAGTGGGTTCAATGAACATTTGAAAGAAAACAAGGTTGCAGACCCTGTGGATTCTTCTAACTT
GGACACATGTGGTTCCATCAGTCAGGTCATTGAGCAGTTACCTCAGCCAAACAGGACAAGCAGTGTTCTG
GGAATGTCAGTGGAATCTGCTCCTGCTGTGGAGGAAGAGAAGGGAGAAGAGTTGGAACAGAAGGAGAAAG
AGAAGGAAGAAGATACTTCAGGCAATACTACACATTCCCTTGGTGCTGAAGATACTGCCTCATCACAGTT
GGGTTTTGGGGTTCTGGAACTCTCCCAGAGCCAGGATGTTGAGGAAAATACTGTGCCATATGAAGTGGNN
AANNNNNNNCTACAATCAGTAACCACCAACTCTGGTNATACCNNNTGTCTGATGNNNNGNNNATACTGCA
ATTAANN
